>Addgene plasmid #185760 | SFFV-DTAG-NTERM-GFP | addgene full sequence | sequence record 372504 | Addgene NGS Result
GCGCCCAATACGCAAACCGCCTCTCCCCGCGCGTTGGCCGATTCATTAATGCAGCTGGCACGACAGGTTT
CCCGACTGGAAAGCGGGCAGTGAGCGCAACGCAATTAATGTGAGTTAGCTCACTCATTAGGCACCCCAGG
CTTTACACTTTATGCTTCCGGCTCGTATGTTGTGTGGAATTGTGAGCGGATAACAATTTCACACAGGAAA
CAGCTATGACCATGATTACGCCAAGCGCGCAATTAACCCTCACTAAAGGGAACAAAAGCTGGAGCTGCAA
GCTTAATGTAGTCTTATGCAATACTCTTGTAGTCTTGCAACATGGTAACGATGAGTTAGCAACATGCCTT
ACAAGGAGAGAAAAAGCACCGTGCATGCCGATTGGTGGAAGTAAGGTGGTACGATCGTGCCTTATTAGGA
AGGCAACAGACGGGTCTGACATGGATTGGACGAACCACTGAATTGCCGCATTGCAGAGATATTGTATTTA
AGTGCCTAGCTCGATACATAAACGGGTCTCTCTGGTTAGACCAGATCTGAGCCTGGGAGCTCTCTGGCTA
ACTAGGGAACCCACTGCTTAAGCCTCAATAAAGCTTGCCTTGAGTGCTTCAAGTAGTGTGTGCCCGTCTG
TTGTGTGACTCTGGTAACTAGAGATCCCTCAGACCCTTTTAGTCAGTGTGGAAAATCTCTAGCAGTGGCG
CCCGAACAGGGACTTGAAAGCGAAAGGGAAACCAGAGGAGCTCTCTCGACGCAGGACTCGGCTTGCTGAA
GCGCGCACGGCAAGAGGCGAGGGGCGGCGACTGGTGAGTACGCCAAAAATTTTGACTAGCGGAGGCTAGA
AGGAGAGAGATGGGTGCGAGAGCGTCAGTATTAAGCGGGGGAGAATTAGATCGCGATGGGAAAAAATTCG
GTTAAGGCCAGGGGGAAAGAAAAAATATAAATTAAAACATATAGTATGGGCAAGCAGGGAGCTAGAACGA
TTCGCAGTTAATCCTGGCCTGTTAGAAACATCAGAAGGCTGTAGACAAATACTGGGACAGCTACAACCAT
CCCTTCAGACAGGATCAGAAGAACTTAGATCATTATATAATACAGTAGCAACCCTCTATTGTGTGCATCA
AAGGATAGAGATAAAAGACACCAAGGAAGCTTTAGACAAGATAGAGGAAGAGCAAAACAAAAGTAAGACC
ACCGCACAGCAAGCGGCCGCTGATCTTCAGACCTGGAGGAGGAGATATGAGGGACAATTGGAGAAGTGAA
TTATATAAATATAAAGTAGTAAAAATTGAACCATTAGGAGTAGCACCCACCAAGGCAAAGAGAAGAGTGG
TGCAGAGAGAAAAAAGAGCAGTGGGAATAGGAGCTTTGTTCCTTGGGTTCTTGGGAGCAGCAGGAAGCAC
TATGGGCGCAGCGTCAATGACGCTGACGGTACAGGCCAGACAATTATTGTCTGGTATAGTGCAGCAGCAG
AACAATTTGCTGAGGGCTATTGAGGCGCAACAGCATCTGTTGCAACTCACAGTCTGGGGCATCAAGCAGC
TCCAGGCAAGAATCCTGGCTGTGGAAAGATACCTAAAGGATCAACAGCTCCTGGGGATTTGGGGTTGCTC
TGGAAAACTCATTTGCACCACTGCTGTGCCTTGGAATGCTAGTTGGAGTAATAAATCTCTGGAACAGATT
TGGAATCACACGACCTGGATGGAGTGGGACAGAGAAATTAACAATTACACAAGCTTAATACACTCCTTAA
TTGAAGAATCGCAAAACCAGCAAGAAAAGAATGAACAAGAATTATTGGAATTAGATAAATGGGCAAGTTT
GTGGAATTGGTTTAACATAACAAATTGGCTGTGGTATATAAAATTATTCATAATGATAGTAGGAGGCTTG
GTAGGTTTAAGAATAGTTTTTGCTGTACTTTCTATAGTGAATAGAGTTAGGCAGGGATATTCACCATTAT
CGTTTCAGACCCACCTCCCAACCCCGAGGGGACCCTATTCCAGCACATATGAGCTAGCTGCAGTAACGCC
ATTTTGCAAGGCATGGAAAAATACCAAACCAAGAATAGAGAAGTTCAGATCAAGGGCGGGTACATGAAAA
TAGCTAACGTTGGGCCAAACAGGATATCTGCGGTGAGCAGTTTCGGCCCCGGCCCGGGGCCAAGAACAGA
TGGTCACCGCAGTTTCGGCCCCGGCCCGAGGCCAAGAACAGATGGTCCCCAGATATGGCCCAACCCTCAG
CAGTTTCTTAAGACCCATCAGATGTTTCCAGGCTCCCCCAAGGACCTGAAATGACCCTGCGCCTTATTTG
AATTAACCAATCAGCCTGCTTCTCGCTTCTGTTCGCGCGCTTCTGCTTCCCGAGCTCTATAAAAGAGCTC
ACAACCCCTCACTCGGCGCGCCAGTCCTCCGACAGACTGAGTCGGCCGGTCGAATCAAGCTTATCGATAC
CGTCGACTCCGGAATAGCCACCATAGCCACCGCCACCATGACCGAGTACAAGCCAACTGTCCGCTTGGCA
ACCCGCGACGATGTGCCCAGGGCCGTCCGCACGCTGGCTGCTGCCTTCGCCGACTACCCAGCCACCCGCC
ACACCGTGGACCCGGACCGCCACATCGAGCGCGTCACCGAGCTGCAGGAGCTCTTCCTCACCCGAGTTGG
CCTTGACATTGGCAAGGTCTGGGTGGCGGACGACGGTGCTGCCGTGGCCGTCTGGACCACCCCCGAGTCG
GTCGAGGCTGGCGCCGTGTTCGCCGAGATCGGGCCGCGCATGGCCGAGCTTTCGGGCTCCCGGTTGGCTG
CCCAACAGCAGATGGAGGGGCTGTTGGCACCCCACCGCCCCAAGGAGCCGGCCTGGTTCCTGGCCACAGT
TGGTGTCTCTCCCGACCACCAGGGCAAGGGCCTGGGCAGCGCCGTGGTGCTGCCTGGGGTCGAGGCTGCC
GAGCGCGCTGGCGTCCCTGCCTTCCTGGAGACCTCTGCCCCTCGCAACTTGCCCTTCTACGAGCGCCTGG
GCTTCACCGTCACCGCGGACGTCGAGGTGCCCGAGGGGCCGCGCACCTGGTGCATGACCCGCAAGCCTGG
GGCAGGCTCCGGAGCCACCAACTTTTCCCTGCTGAAGCAGGCTGGCGACGTCGAGGAGAACCCTGGCCCT
GGTAAGCCTATCCCTAACCCTCTCCTCGGTCTCGATTCTACGGGAGTGCAGGTGGAAACCATCTCCCCAG
GAGACGGGCGCACCTTCCCCAAGCGCGGCCAGACCTGCGTGGTGCACTACACCGGGATGCTTGAAGATGG
AAAGAAAGTTGATTCCTCCCGGGACAGAAACAAGCCCTTTAAGTTTATGCTAGGCAAGCAGGAGGTGATC
CGAGGCTGGGAAGAAGGGGTTGCCCAGATGAGTGTGGGTCAGAGAGCCAAACTGACTATATCTCCAGATT
ATGCCTATGGTGCCACTGGGCACCCAGGCATCATCCCACCACATGCCACTCTCGTCTTCGATGTGGAGCT
TCTAAAACTGGAAACGCGTGCTGAAGCTGCTGCAAAGGAAGCTGCAGCTAAGGAGGCTGCAGCTAAGGCT
GGATCCGTCAGTAAAGGGGAAGAATTGTTTACGGGTGTTGTTCCGATACTTGTTGAATTGGATGGGGATG
TGAATGGTCATAAATTTTCCGTTAGTGGTGAAGGGGAAGGTGACGCTACTTATGGTAAATTGACATTGAA
ATTTATTTGTACTACAGGAAAACTTCCAGTCCCATGGCCGACTTTGGTAACGACTCTTACATATGGAGTC
CAATGTTTTAGTAGGTATCCAGATCACATGAAACAACATGATTTCTTTAAATCAGCAATGCCTGAGGGAT
ATGTTCAAGAACGAACAATATTCTTTAAAGATGATGGGAACTATAAGACAAGGGCAGAAGTCAAATTTGA
AGGTGATACACTCGTTAATCGGATTGAACTGAAAGGGATAGATTTTAAGGAAGATGGGAATATTCTTGGG
CACAAACTTGAATATAATTATAATTCCCATAATGTATACATAATGGCTGACAAGCAGAAGAATGGAATTA
AAGTCAATTTTAAAATAAGGCATAATATAGAAGATGGGAGTGTCCAATTGGCTGATCATTACCAACAAAA
TACACCTATTGGGGATGGTCCTGTCCTCTTGCCTGATAATCATTATCTTTCTACACAATCTGCTCTCTCA
AAGGACCCTAATGAAAAGCGCGACCATATGGTGTTGTTGGAATTTGTCACTGCTGCAGGCATTACCCTGG
GAATGGATGAACTCTATAAATGAGAATTCTAGGTACAAGTAAACTAGTAAGCTTGGCGTAACTAGATCTT
GAGACAAATGGCAGTATTCATCCACAATTTTAAAAGAAAAGGGGGGATTGGGGGGTACAGTGCAGGGGAA
AGAATAGTAGACATAATAGCAACAGACATACAAACTAAAGAATTACAAAAACAAATTACAAAAATTCAAA
ATTTTCGGGTTTATTACAGGGACAGCAGAGATCCACTTTGGGCTCGAGCTTGGTTCATTCTCAAGCCTAC
GCGTTAAGTCGACAATCAACCTCTGGATTACAAAATTTGTGAAAGATTGACTGGTATTCTTAACTATGTT
GCTCCTTTTACGCTATGTGGATACGCTGCTTTAATGCCTTTGTATCATGCTATTGCTTCCCGTATGGCTT
TCATTTTCTCCTCCTTGTATAAATCCTGGTTGCTGTCTCTTTATGAGGAGTTGTGGCCCGTTGTCAGGCA
ACGTGGCGTGGTGTGCACTGTGTTTGCTGACGCAACCCCCACTGGTTGGGGCATTGCCACCACCTGTCAG
CTCCTTTCCGGGACTTTCGCTTTCCCCCTCCCTATTGCCACGGCGGAACTCATCGCCGCCTGCCTTGCCC
GCTGCTGGACAGGGGCTCGGCTGTTGGGCACTGACAATTCCGTGGTGTTGTCGGGGAAATCATCGTCCTT
TCCTTGGCTGCTCGCCTGTGTTGCCACCTGGATTCTGCGCGGGACGTCCTTCTGCTACGTCCCTTCGGCC
CTCAATCCAGCGGACCTTCCTTCCCGCGGCCTGCTGCCGGCTCTGCGGCCTCTTCCGCGTCTTCGCCTTC
GCCCTCAGACGAGTCGGATCTCCCTTTGGGCCGCCTCCCCGCGTCGACTTTAAGACCAATGACTTACAAG
GCAGCTGTAGATCTTAGCCACTTTTTAAAAGAAAAGGGGGGACTGGAAGGGCTAATTCACTCCCAACGAA
GACAAGATCTGCTTTTTGCTTGTACTGGGTCTCTCTGGTTAGACCAGATCTGAGCCTGGGAGCTCTCTGG
CTAACTAGGGAACCCACTGCTTAAGCCTCAATAAAGCTTGCCTTGAGTGCTTCAAGTAGTGTGTGCCCGT
CTGTTGTGTGACTCTGGTAACTAGAGATCCCTCAGACCCTTTTAGTCAGTGTGGAAAATCTCTAGCAGTA
CGTATAGTAGTTCATGTCATCTTATTATTCAGTATTTATAACTTGCAAAGAAATGAATATCAGAGAGTGA
GAGGAACTTGTTTATTGCAGCTTATAATGGTTACAAATAAAGCAATAGCATCACAAATTTCACAAATAAA
GCATTTTTTTCACTGCATTCTAGTTGTGGTTTGTCCAAACTCATCAATGTATCTTATCATGTCTGGCTCT
AGCTATCCCGCCCCTAACTCCGCCCATCCCGCCCCTAACTCCGCCCAGTTCCGCCCATTCTCCGCCCCAT
GGCTGACTAATTTTTTTTATTTATGCAGAGGCCGAGGCCGCCTCGGCCTCTGAGCTATTCCAGAAGTAGT
GAGGAGGCTTTTTTGGAGGCCTAGGGACGTACCCAATTCGCCCTATAGTGAGTCGTATTACGCGCGCTCA
CTGGCCGTCGTTTTACAACGTCGTGACTGGGAAAACCCTGGCGTTACCCAACTTAATCGCCTTGCAGCAC
ATCCCCCTTTCGCCAGCTGGCGTAATAGCGAAGAGGCCCGCACCGATCGCCCTTCCCAACAGTTGCGCAG
CCTGAATGGCGAATGGG
[124 nt withheld, positions 6038-6161]
C
[91 nt withheld, positions 6163-6253]
A
[49 nt withheld, positions 6255-6303]
CCTTTGACGTTGGAGTCCACGTTCTTT
[37 nt withheld, positions 6331-6367]
ACCCTATCTCGGTCTATTCTTTTGATTTATAAGGGATTTTGCCGATTTCGGCCTATTGGTTAAAAAATGA
GCTGATTTAACAAAAATTTAACGCGAATTTTAACAAAATATTAACGCTTACAATTTAGGTGGCACTTTTC
GGGGAAATGTGCGCGGAACCCCTATTTGTTTATTTTTCTAAATACATTCAAATATGTATCCGCTCATGAG
ACAATAACCCTGATAAATGCTTCAATAATATTGAAAAAGGAAGAGTATGAGTATTCAACATTTCCGTGTC
GCCCTTATTCCCTTTTTTGCGGCATTTTGCCTTCCTGTTTTTGCTCACCCAGAAACGCTGGTGAAAGTAA
AAGATGCTGAAGATCAGTTGGGTGCACGAGTGGGTTACATCGAACTGGATCTCAACAGCGGTAAGATCCT
TGAGAGTTTTCGCCCCGAAGAACGTTTTCCAATGATGAGCACTTTTAAAGTTCTGCTATGTGGCGCGGTA
TTATCCCGTATTGACGCCGGGCAAGAGCAACTCGGTCGCCGCATACACTATTCTCAGAATGACTTGGTTG
AGTACTCACCAGTCACAGAAAAGCATCTTACGGATGGCATGACAGTAAGAGAATTATGCAGTGCTGCCAT
AACCATGAGTGATAACACTGCGGCCAACTTACTTCTGACAACGATCGGAGGACCGAAGGAGCTAACCGCT
TTTTTGCACAACATGGGGGATCATGTAACTCGCCTTGATCGTTGGGAACCGGAGCTGAATGAAGCCATAC
CAAACGACGAGCGTGACACCACGATGCCTGTAGCAATGGCAACAACGTTGCGCAAACTATTAACTGGCGA
ACTACTTACTCTAGCTTCCCGGCAACAATTAATAGACTGGATGGAGGCGGATAAAGTTGCAGGACCACTT
CTGCGCTCGGCCCTTCCGGCTGGCTGGTTTATTGCTGATAAATCTGGAGCCGGTGAGCGTGGGTCTCGCG
GTATCATTGCAGCACTGGGGCCAGATGGTAAGCCCTCCCGTATCGTAGTTATCTACACGACGGGGAGTCA
GGCAACTATGGATGAACGAAATAGACAGATCGCTGAGATAGGTGCCTCACTGATTAAGCATTGGTAACTG
TCAGACCAAGTTTACTCATATATACTTTAGATTGATTTAAAACTTCATTTTTAATTTAAAAGGATCTAGG
TGAAGATCCTTTTTGATAATCTCATGACCAAAATCCCTTAACGTGAGTTTTCGTTCCACTGAGCGTCAGA
CCCCGTAGAAAAGATCAAAGGATCTTCTTGAGATCCTTTTTTTCTGCGCGTAATCTGCTGCTTGCAAACA
AAAAAACCACCGCTACCAGCGGTGGTTTGTTTGCCGGATCAAGAGCTACCAACTCTTTTTCCGAAGGTAA
CTGGCTTCAGCAGAGCGCAGATACCAAATACTGTTCTTCTAGTGTAGCCGTAGTTAGGCCACCACTTCAA
GAACTCTGTAGCACCGCCTACATACCTCGCTCTGCTAATCCTGTTACCAGTGGCTGCTGCCAGTGGCGAT
AAGTCGTGTCTTACCGGGTTGGACTCAAGACGATAGTTACCGGATAAGGCGCAGCGGTCGGGCTGAACGG
GGGGTTCGTGCACACAGCCCAGCTTGGAGCGAACGACCTACACCGAACTGAGATACCTACAGCGTGAGCT
ATGAGAAAGCGCCACGCTTCCCGAAGGGAGAAAGGCGGACAGGTATCCGGTAAGCGGCAGGGTCGGAACA
GGAGAGCGCACGAGGGAGCTTCCAGGGGGAAACGCCTGGTATCTTTATAGTCCTGTCGGGTTTCGCCACC
TCTGACTTGAGCGTCGATTTTTGTGATGCTCGTCAGGGGGGCGGAGCCTATGGAAAAACGCCAGCAACGC
GGCCTTTTTACGGTTCCTGGCCTTTTGCTGGCCTTTTGCTCACATGTTCTTTCCTGCGTTATCCCCTGAT
TCTGTGGATAACCGTATTACCGCCTTTGAGTGAGCTGATACCGCTCGCCGCAGCCGAACGACCGAGCGCA
GCGAGTCAGTGAGCGAGGAAGCGGAAGA
Features (pLannotate 1.2.2; 30 found; start..end, strand, type, name):
      1..93      +  CDS            lacI (fragment): lac repressor; lacI; The lac repressor binds to the lac operator to inhibit transcription in E. coli. This inhibition can be relieved by adding lactose or isopropyl-β-D-thiogalactopyranoside (IPTG).
    106..127     +  protein_bind   CAP binding site: CAP binding activates transcription in the presence of cAMP. E. coli catabolite activator protein
    142..172     +  promoter       lac promoter: promoter for the E. coli lac operon
    180..196     +  protein_bind   lac operator: The lac repressor binds to the lac operator to inhibit transcription in E. coli. This inhibition can be relieved by adding lactose or isopropyl-β-D-thiogalactopyranoside (IPTG). lac repressor encoded by lacI
    241..259     +  promoter       T3 promoter: promoter for bacteriophage T3 RNA polymerase
    287..513     +  promoter       RSV promoter: Rous sarcoma virus enhancer/promoter
    514..694     +  LTR            5' LTR (truncated): truncated 5' long terminal repeat (LTR) from HIV-1
    741..866     +  misc_feature   HIV-1 Ψ: packaging signal of human immunodeficiency virus type 1
    850..1213    +  CDS            HIV-1 gag (fragment): gag protein from human immunodeficiency virus 1; gag
   1359..1592    +  misc_feature   RRE: The Rev response element (RRE) of HIV-1 allows for Rev-dependent mRNA export from the nucleus to the cytoplasm.
   1969..1995    +  CDS            Rev (fragment): human immunodeficiency virus 1 (HIV-1) Rev protein; rev; enhances nuclear export of unspliced and incompletely spliced viral mRNAs
   2023..2424    +  promoter       SFFV promoter: spleen focus-forming virus long terminal repeat (LTR) promoter
   2434..2457    +  misc_feature   MCS (fragment): pBluescript multiple cloning site
   2488..3084    +  CDS            pac: PUAC_STRAD - Protein predicted: Swiss-Prot protein existence level 4. Detoxification of puromycin. From Streptomyces alboniger.
   3151..3192    +  CDS            V5 tag: epitope tag from simian virus 5
   3193..3513    +  CDS            DmrB: F36V mutant of FK506-binding protein FKBP12 binds synthetic ligands that do not bind wild-type FKBP
   3577..4290    +  CDS            EGFP: EGFP is a basic (constitutively fluorescent) green fluorescent protein published in 1996, derived from Aequorea victoria. It is reported to be a rapidly-maturing weak dimer with moderate acid sensitivity.
   4368..4485    +  misc_feature   cPPT/CTS: central polypurine tract and central termination sequence of HIV-1
   4529..4548    +  intron         EF-1α intron A (fragment): truncated intron upstream of the start codon of human EF-1α
   4564..5152    +  misc_feature   WPRE: woodchuck hepatitis virus posttranscriptional regulatory element
   5203..5222    +  misc_feature   cPPT/CTS (fragment): central polypurine tract and central termination sequence of HIV-1
   5224..5457    +  LTR            3' LTR (ΔU3): self-inactivating 3' long terminal repeat (LTR) from HIV-1
   5535..5656    +  polyA_signal   SV40 poly(A) signal: SV40 polyadenylation signal
   5696..5831    +  rep_origin     SV40 ori: SV40 origin of replication
   5852..5870    -  promoter       T7 promoter: promoter for bacteriophage T7 RNA polymerase
   5878..6033    +  CDS            lacZα (fragment): LacZα fragment of β-galactosidase; lacZ fragment
   6038..6466    +  rep_origin     f1 ori (sequence partly withheld): f1 bacteriophage origin of replication; arrow indicates direction of (+) strand synthesis
   6519..6623    +  promoter       AmpR promoter: bla
   6624..7484    +  CDS            AmpR: β-lactamase; bla; confers resistance to ampicillin, carbenicillin, and related antibiotics
   7655..8243    +  rep_origin     ori: high-copy-number ColE1/pMB1/pBR322/pUC origin of replication
