[The description below was written by a language model from this plasmid's Addgene catalogue record and pLannotate feature annotations shown in this document.]
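Description:
SFFV-DTAG-NTERM-GFP is a third-generation-style, self-inactivating HIV-1 lentiviral transfer plasmid of about 8.4 kb for expressing a degron-tagged GFP in mammalian cells. It is propagated in E. coli through a high-copy ColE1/pUC origin with ampicillin resistance (AmpR). An f1 origin, an SV40 origin and remnants of a pBluescript-type lac/lacZα region with T3 and T7 promoters are also annotated. The viral genome is transcribed from a chimeric RSV promoter fused to a truncated 5' LTR and carries the Ψ packaging signal with a gag fragment, the RRE for Rev-dependent nuclear export, a cPPT/CTS element, WPRE to boost transcript expression, and a ΔU3 3' LTR followed by an SV40 polyadenylation signal.

The payload is driven by the spleen focus-forming virus (SFFV) LTR promoter. The feature table places the puromycin N-acetyltransferase gene (pac) directly downstream of this promoter, followed after a short unannotated gap by a V5 epitope tag, the FKBP12 F36V domain (annotated as DmrB, the dTAG degron) and EGFP. This layout suggests the selection marker and the tagged fusion come from one transcript. The element linking pac to the V5-dTAG-GFP reading frame is not annotated, so the record does not say how the two are separated. The degron sits at the N terminus of GFP, and its F36V mutation allows binding of synthetic ligands that do not recognise wild-type FKBP12, which is the basis for ligand-induced degradation of the fusion.

BamHI and EcoRI sites flanking GFP are retained, so the reporter can be swapped for a gene of interest. The plasmid thus serves both as a fluorescent degradation reporter and as a subcloning template for conditional degron target-validation studies.
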