Addgene plasmid #185760: SFFV-DTAG-NTERM-GFP
Purpose: Degron-GFP fusion plasmid with restriction sites BamH1 and EcoR1 around GFP for subcloning
Depositing lab: Alessandra Ianari & William Sellers. Depositing organization: Broad Institute. Publication: Systematic profiling of conditional degron tag technologies for target validation studies. Bondeson DP, Mullin-Bernstein Z, Oliver S, Skipper TA, Atack TC, Bick N, Ching M, Guirguis AA, Kwon J, Langan C, Millson D, Paolella BR, Tran K, Wie SJ, Vazquez F, Tothova Z, Golub TR, Sellers WR, Ianari A. Nat Commun. 2022 Sep 20;13(1):5495. doi: 10.1038/s41467-022-33246-4. PubMed 36127368.
Backbone
  Vector backbone: SFFV-DTAG-NTERM
  Vector type: Lentiviral
  Selectable markers: Puromycin
Growth in bacteria
  Bacterial resistance: Ampicillin, 100 μg/mL
  Growth temperature: 30°C
  Growth strain: NEB Stable
  Copy number: High Copy
Gene/Insert
  Gene/Insert name: GFP
  Species: Other
  Insert size (bp): 730
  Mutation: none
  Promoter: SFFV
  Tag / fusion protein: V5, dTAG (N terminal on insert)
  Cloning method: Restriction Enzyme; 5′ cloning site BamH1 (not destroyed); 3′ cloning site EcoR1 (not destroyed)
Terms and licenses: Academic/Nonprofit Terms; Industry Terms: Not Available to Industry
How to cite: SFFV-DTAG-NTERM-GFP was a gift from Alessandra Ianari & William Sellers (Addgene plasmid # 185760 ; http://n2t.net/addgene:185760 ; RRID:Addgene_185760)
